>Addgene plasmid #186445 | pCas_4(I-U)/1_2_VB | addgene full sequence | sequence record 384621 | Addgene NGS Result
GGCACTCCAGTCGCCTTCCCGTTCCGCTATCGGCTGAATTTGATTGCGAGTGAGATATTTATGCCAGCCA
GCCAGACGCAGACGCGCCGAGACAGAACTTAATGGGCCCGCTAACAGCGCGATTTGCTGGTGACCCAATG
CGACCAGATGCTCCACGCCCAGTCGCGTACCGTCTTCATGGGAGAAAATAATACTGTTGATGGGTGTCTG
GTCAGAGACATCAAGAAATAACGCCGGAACATTAGTGCAGGCAGCTTCCACAGCAATGGCATCCTGGTCA
TCCAGCGGATAGTTAATGATCAGCCCACTGACGCGTTGCGCGAGAAGATTGTGCACCGCCGCTTTACAGG
CTTCGACGCCGCTTCGTTCTACCATCGACACCACCACGCTGGCACCCAGTTGATCGGCGCGAGATTTAAT
CGCCGCGACAATTTGCGACGGCGCGTGCAGGGCCAGACTGGAGGTGGCAACGCCAATCAGCAACGACTGT
TTGCCCGCCAGTTGTTGTGCCACGCGGTTGGGAATGTAATTCAGCTCCGCCATCGCCGCTTCCACTTTTT
CCCGCGTTTTCGCAGAAACGTGGCTGGCCTGGTTCACCACGCGGGAAACGGTCTGATAAGAGACACCGGC
ATACTCTGCGACATCGTATAACGTTACTGGTTTCACATTCACCACCCTGAATTGACTCTCTTCCGGGCGC
TATCATGCCATACCGCGAAAGGTTTTGCGCCATTCGATGGTGTCCGGGATCTCGACGCTCTCCCTTATGC
GACTCCTGCATTAGGAAATTAATACGACTCACTATAGGGAGAGAATTGTGAGCGGATAACAATTCCCCTG
TAGATTAATTAAGCGGCCGCCCTGCAGGACTCGAGTTCTAGAAATAATTTTGTTTAACTTTAAGAAGGAG
ATATACATATGGCTGAGACAGACGGGAGTATTCCTCTCATCCCGGTTCGCATGCTCAACGAACACGTCTA
CTGCCCGCGACTGGCCTATCTCATGTGGGTGCAGGGTGAGTTCTCCCACAATGAGTTCACGGTTGATGGC
GTTATCCGCCACCGCAGGGTCGATGCTGGCGGCGGAGTGCTGCCCTCCGAGACCCAGGAGGATTCCAGGA
TACATGCCCGCTCGGTGAGTCTCAGCTCGGAACGGCTGGGAATTACCGCCAAGATCGATCTGGTGGAAGG
GGAGGGAGCATACGTTTCTCCTGTCGATTACAAGCGGGGCAAACGCCCCCATGTGGCCGGCGGAGCATAC
GAGCCGGAGCGGGTTCAGCTCTGTGCCCAGGGGCTTCTTCTGCGGGAGCACGGATTTGCCAGCGATGGCG
GCGCTCTCTACTTCGTTGCCTCCCGCGAACGGGTGCCGGTTGCATTTGATGATGAACTGATCGGAAGAAC
CCTGGCCGCCATTGATGAGATGGGACGCACGGCGTTGTCGGGCACGATGCCCCCGCCGCTGGAGGACAGT
CCCAAATGCCCTCGCTGCTCGCTGGTGGGGATCTGTCTGCCGGATGAAGTGCGCTTTCTCACGAGTCCGG
ACGGAGAGACCGTTCCGATACGAGATATTGTCCCCAGTCGAGATGATTTAGGAACCGTGTACGTGTCGGA
GCCTGGGACCCGGGTCGGAAAGCGTGGTTACGAGTTGACCATCACGTCGAAAGATGGGATGGAATCGACC
GTTCCGTTAAAAGATGTTCGGCACATCTCCCTCTTCGGGAACGTTCAGATTTCCACCCAATTGGTGCACG
ATTGTATGGAGTCCGGCGTCACCATCAGCTACTTGACTGCCGCCGGCCGTCTCGTCGGGATGAACCACAA
TTTGATTTCGAAAAACGTCTTGGTGCGGCGTGAACAGTTCAAGCGGTTTGGGGACGAGCGTGATCGACTG
ACACTTGCGAGGTATATCGTTCGCGCGAAAATTCTCAACCAGCGCACCTTGCTTCGTCGAAATGCGCACG
GGCTCGACAAGGTCATTTTGAAAGATTTGCTCGATCACGCCCGACGTTCCGAAGAAGCCACTTCCATTGA
CTCGTTGCTCGGCATTGAAGGGATTGCGGCGAAACAGTACATGCAGGCGTTTGTGCTGATGCTGAAAGTA
AAAGGCGTTCCTGCGGGCGAAACGCTGATGAACGGCAGAAATCGCCGCCCACCGAAGGACCCGGTTAATG
CGTTGCTGTCACTTGGATATTCGTTGTTGCAACGGGATATGTATGCCGCCTTGGCTGCAGTGGGCCTGGA
CCCCTTGATGGGCTTTTACCATCGCATTGAAACGGGGCGTCCGTCACTGGTACTCGACATGATGGAACCG
TTTCGAGCGATCATCGCGGATTCGGTGGTCGTTCGAACATTGAACACCGGCGAAATTGCCTGGGATGACT
TTTATATCGGGCAGGAGTCCTGTTCGTTGAAGCTGCCTGGACGGAAACGATTTTTTCAGGCGTTTGAGCG
ACGCATGCACGAGACCGTGACGCATCCGGTGTTCGGTTACAAATTGAGTTACCGTCGGATGCTGGAACTA
GAAGCGCGCTTCTTGTCGCGATACTTGATGGGCGAATTGCCGGAATATCGCCCAATTGTCACGAGGTGAT
GGCGATGCGCCGATATGTGCTGGTGAGCTACGATATCAGTGATCAAAAACGCTGGCGAAGGGTATACAAA
ATCGTTCGAGGCTATGGCATGCACGTTCAGTATTCGGTGTTCCTATGCCAACTCACCGATCAGGATGAGG
CCGAGTTGAAGCAATTGCTATTGGATGTGATTCATCAGTCGATGGATCAAGTCATTTTTGCAAGGATTGG
AACCGTGCAGGCGAAAGCTGCCGAGCGGAATATGTCGTGCATTGGGCGGGACTTCGTACCATTGGATTTG
AAGGGATTGGTATTTTGAAGGATTGATGTAAACTTCAAATACGCGTAAAATATAATCTGTCTAGAGGACA
GAATTTTTCAACGGGTGTGCCAATGGCCACTTTCCAGGTGGCAAAGCCCGTTGAGCTTCTCAAAAAGAAC
GCTCGCTCAGTGTTCTGACCTTTCGAGCGCCTGTTCAGGGCGAAAACCCTGGGAGGCGCTCGAATCATAG
GTGGGACAAGGGATTCGCGGCGAAAACGACGGGAGAGAACGAGAATGAAACGAGATGAAATCGATGGGAA
ACATCAAGTGCTCGTTTATGGGCTTGGATCTCCGCGTGGTTCAAGGGCTGCGAGCGCCCGCTGTCGGATC
ACTGAGCGAGCGATCTGAGAAGTGGCACTGTTTGGTAAAGGTAAAAAGACGAATGATGCATCCTAACATT
GGAAGTGGATAACGGATCCGCGATCGCGGCGCGCCACCTGGTGGCCGGCCGGTACCACGCGTGCGCGCTG
ATCCGGCTGCTAACAAAGCCCGAAAGGAAGCTGAGTTGGCTGCTGCCACCGCTGAGCAATAACTAGCATA
ACCCCTTGGGGCCTCTAAACGGGTCTTGAGGGGTTTTTTGCTGAAACCTCAGGCATTTGAGAAGCACACG
GTCACACTGCTTCCGGTAGTCAATAAACCGGTAAACCAGCAATAGACATAAGCGGCTATTTAACGACCCT
GCCCTGAACCGACGACCGGGTCATCGTGGCCGGATCTTGCGGCCCCTCGGCTTGAACGAATTGTTAGACA
TTATTTGCCGACTACCTTGGTGATCTCGCCTTTCACGTAATGGACAAATTCTTCCAACTGATCTGCGCGC
GAGGCCAAGCGATCTTCTTCTTGTCCAAGATAAGCCTGTCTAGCTTCAAGTATGACGGGCTGATACTGGG
CCGGCAGGCGCTCCATTGCCCAGTCGGCAGCGACATCCTTCGGCGCGATTTTGCCGGTTACTGCGCTGTA
CCAAATGCGGGACAACGTAAGCACTACATTTCGCTCATCGCCAGCCCAGTCGGGCGGCGAGTTCCATAGC
GTTAAGGTTTCATTTAGCGCCTCAAATAGATCCTGTTCAGGAACCGGATCAAAGAGTTCCTCCGCCGCTG
GACCTACCAAGGCAACGCTATGTTCTCTTGCTTTTGTCAGCAAGATAGCCAGATCAATGTCGATCGTGGC
TGGCTCGAAGATACCTGCAAGAATGTCATTGCGCTGCCATTCTCCAAATTGCAGTTCGCGCTTAGCTGGA
TAACGCCACGGAATGATGTCGTCGTGCACAACAATGGTGACTTCTACAGCGCGGAGAATCTCGCTCTCTC
CAGGGGAAGCCGAAGTTTCCAAAAGGTCGTTGATCAAAGCTCGCCGCGTTGTTTCATCAAGCCTTACGGT
CACCGTAACCAGCAAATCAATATCACTGTGCGGCTTCAGGCCGCCATCCACTGCGGAGCCGTACAAATGT
ACGGCCAGCAACGTCGGTTCGAGATGGCGCTCGATGACGCCAACTACCTCTGATAGTTGAGTCGATACTT
CGGCGATCACCGCTTCCCTCATACTCTTCCTTTTTCATTATTATTGAAGCATTTATCAGGGTTATTGTCT
CATGAGCGGATACATATTTGAATGTATTTAGAAAAATAAACAAATAGCTAGCTCACTCGGTCGCTACGCT
CCGGGCGTGAGACTGCGGCGGGCGCTGCGGACACATACAAAGTTACCCACAGATTCCGTGGATAAGCAGG
GGACTAACATGTGAGGCAAAACAGCAGGGCCGCGCCGGTGGCGTTTTTCCATAGGCTCCGCCCTCCTGCC
AGAGTTCACATAAACAGACGCTTTTCCGGTGCATCTGTGGGAGCCGTGAGGCTCAACCATGAATCTGACA
GTACGGGCGAAACCCGACAGGACTTAAAGATCCCCACCGTTTCCGGCGGGTCGCTCCCTCTTGCGCTCTC
CTGTTCCGACCCTGCCGTTTACCGGATACCTGTTCCGCCTTTCTCCCTTACGGGAAGTGTGGCGCTTTCT
CATAGCTCACACACTGGTATCTCGGCTCGGTGTAGGTCGTTCGCTCCAAGCTGGGCTGTAAGCAAGAACT
CCCCGTTCAGCCCGACTGCTGCGCCTTATCCGGTAACTGTTCACTTGAGTCCAACCCGGAAAAGCACGGT
AAAACGCCACTGGCAGCAGCCATTGGTAACTGGGAGTTCGCAGAGGATTTGTTTAGCTAAACACGCGGTT
GCTCTTGAAGTGTGCGCCAAAGTCCGGCTACACTGGAAGGACAGATTTGGTTGCTGTGCTCTGCGAAAGC
CAGTTACCACGGTTAAGCAGTTCCCCAACTGACTTAACCTTCGATCAAACCACCTCCCCAGGTGGTTTTT
TCGTTTACAGGGCAAAAGATTACGCGCAGAAAAAAAGGATCTCAAGAAGATCCTTTGATCTTTTCTACTG
AACCGCTCTTATTTCAGTGCAATTTATCTCTTCAAATGTAGCACCTGAAGTCAGCCCCATACGATATAAG
TTGTAATTCTCATGTTAGTCATGCCCCGCGCCCACCGGAAGGAGCTGACTGGGTTGAAGGCTCTCAAGGG
CATCGGTCGAGATCCCGGTGCCTAATGAGTGAGCTAACTTACATTAATTGCGTTGCGCTCACTGCCCGCT
TTCCAGTCGGGAAACCTGTCGTGCCAGCTGCATTAATGAATCGGCCAACGCGCGGGGAGAGGCGGTTTGC
GTATTGGGCGCCAGGGTGGTTTTTCTTTTCACCAGTGAGACGGGCAACAGCTGATTGCCCTTCACCGCCT
GGCCCTGAGAGAGTTGCAGCAAGCGGTCCACGCTGGTTTGCCCCAGCAGGCGAAAATCCTGTTTGATGGT
GGTTAACGGCGGGATATAACATGAGCTGTCTTCGGTATCGTCGTATCCCACTACCGAGATGTCCGCACCA
ACGCGCAGCCCGGACTCGGTAATGGCGCGCATTGCGCCCAGCGCCATCTGATCGTTGGCAACCAGCATCG
CAGTGGGAACGATGCCCTCATTCAGCATTTGCATGGTTTGTTGAAAACCGGACAT
Features (pLannotate 1.2.2; 15 found; start..end, strand, type, name):
    667..744     -  promoter       lacI promoter: lacI
    752..787     -  CDS            TcR (fragment): tetracycline efflux protein; tet; confers resistance to tetracycline
    790..808     +  promoter       T7 promoter: promoter for bacteriophage T7 RNA polymerase
    816..832     +  protein_bind   lac operator: The lac repressor binds to the lac operator to inhibit transcription in E. coli. This inhibition can be relieved by adding lactose or isopropyl-β-D-thiogalactopyranoside (IPTG). lac repressor encoded by lacI
    889..911     +  RBS            RBS: efficient ribosome binding site from bacteriophage T7 gene 10 (Olins and Rangwala, 1989)
    919..2586    +  CDS            cas4-cas1: CS4F1_GEOSL - Protein inferred from homology: Swiss-Prot protein existence level 3. CRISPR (clustered regularly interspaced short palindromic repeat), is an adaptive immune system that provides protection against mobile genetic elements (viruses, transposable elements and conjugative plasmids). CRISPR clusters contain spacers, sequences complementary to antecedent mobile elements, and target invading nucleic acids. CRISPR clusters are transcribed and processed into CRISPR RNA (crRNA) (By similarity). The Cas4 region acts as a ssDNA exonuclease, while the Cas1 region acts as a dsDNA endonucleas
   2598..2741    +  CDS            cas2 (fragment): CAS2_MYXXD - Experimental evidence at transcript level: Swiss-Prot protein existence level 2. CRISPR (clustered regularly interspaced short palindromic repeat), is an adaptive immune system that provides protection against mobile genetic elements (viruses, transposable elements and conjugative plasmids). CRISPR clusters contain sequences complementary to antecedent mobile elements and target invading nucleic acids. CRISPR clusters are transcribed and processed into CRISPR RNA (crRNA). Functions as a ssRNA-specific endoribonuclease. Involved in the integration of spacer DNA into the CRISPR cass
   3366..3415    +  CDS            SET1 (fragment): solubility-enhancement tag derived from T7 phage gene 10B
   3423..3470    +  terminator     T7 terminator: transcription terminator for bacteriophage T7 RNA polymerase
   3644..4432    -  CDS            aadA: S3AD_ECOLX - Experimental evidence at protein level: Swiss-Prot protein existence level 1. Mediates bacterial resistance to the antibiotics streptomycin and spectinomycin. From Escherichia coli.
   4433..4524    -  promoter       AmpR promoter: bla
   4572..5310    -  rep_origin     CloDF13 ori: Plasmids containing the CloDF13 (CDF) origin of replication can be propagated in E. coli cells that contain additional plasmids with compatible origins.
   5406..5470    -  CDS            TcR (fragment): tetracycline efflux protein; tet; confers resistance to tetracycline
   5485..5506    -  protein_bind   CAP binding site: CAP binding activates transcription in the presence of cAMP. E. coli catabolite activator protein
   5519..666     -  CDS            lacI (across the origin): lac repressor; lacI; The lac repressor binds to the lac operator to inhibit transcription in E. coli. This inhibition can be relieved by adding lactose or isopropyl-β-D-thiogalactopyranoside (IPTG).
