[The description below was written by a language model from this plasmid's Addgene catalogue record and pLannotate feature annotations shown in this document.]
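Description:
pCas_4(I-U)/1_2_VB is a 5.9 kb bacterial CRISPR plasmid built on the pY002 backbone for expressing the spacer-acquisition (adaptation) module of a type V-B CRISPR-Cas system in E. coli. It replicates from a CloDF13 (CDF) origin, listed as low copy, which allows it to coexist with plasmids carrying compatible origins. It is selected with spectinomycin through an aadA gene driven by the AmpR (bla) promoter. A lacI repressor gene with its own promoter is also present.

The payload sits in a T7 promoter/lac operator expression cassette with a T7 gene 10 ribosome binding site, so transcription depends on T7 RNA polymerase and is held in check by LacI until induced with IPTG or lactose. According to the record, it encodes the Cas4/1 fusion protein and Cas2 from A. acidoterrestris, followed by the CRISPR leader, a repeat and one spacer. The defining modification is a chimeric Cas4/1 in which the Cas4 domain has been replaced by the type I-U Cas4 domain from G. sulfurreducens. In line with this, the automated annotation matches the fusion ORF to the Geobacter cas4-cas1 protein. Only part of cas2 is recognised by homology, and the leader-repeat-spacer array is not annotated; it presumably lies in the unannotated stretch between cas2 and the T7 terminator. The short TcR and SET1 fragments appear to be backbone remnants or spurious hits rather than functional parts.

The associated study concerns adaptation and protospacer selection in type V-A and V-B systems. The domain swap therefore suits testing how the identity of the Cas4 domain affects new spacer acquisition into the minimal array.
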