Addgene plasmid #186445: pCas_4(I-U)/1_2_VB
Purpose: Encodes Cas4/1, Cas2, leader, repeat and one spacer from A. acidoterrestris (type V-B). Cas4 domain swapped with type U-I Cas4 domain from G. sulfurreducens
Depositing lab: John van der Oost. Depositing organization: Wageningen University, Department Agrotechnology & Food Sciences. Publication: Adaptation by Type V-A and V-B CRISPR-Cas Systems Demonstrates Conserved Protospacer Selection Mechanisms Between Diverse CRISPR-Cas Types. Wu WY, Jackson SA, Almendros C, Haagsma AC, Yilmaz S, Gort G, van der Oost J, Brouns SJJ, Staals RHJ. CRISPR J. 2022 Aug;5(4):536-547. doi: 10.1089/crispr.2021.0150. Epub 2022 Jul 12. PubMed 35833800.
Backbone
  Vector backbone: pY002
  Vector type: CRISPR
Growth in bacteria
  Bacterial resistance: Spectinomycin, 50 μg/mL
  Growth temperature: 37°C
  Growth strain: DH5alpha
  Copy number: Low Copy
Gene/Insert
  Gene/Insert name: Cas4/1 and Cas2
  Species: A. acidoterrestris
  Mutation: Cas4 domain swapped with Cas4 domain from G. sulfurreducens
  Promoter: T7
  Cloning method: Ligation Independent Cloning
  Sequencing primers: 5′ taatacgactcactataggg
Terms and licenses: Academic/Nonprofit Terms; Industry Terms: Not Available to Industry
How to cite: pCas_4(I-U)/1_2_VB was a gift from John van der Oost (Addgene plasmid # 186445 ; http://n2t.net/addgene:186445 ; RRID:Addgene_186445)
